>Addgene plasmid #129823 | pRDAX-320 N-Tag IFP1.4[2] L10 {Esp3I(2x)} EGFP | addgene full sequence | sequence record 269476 | Addgene NGS Result
GCCTGCCTCCAGGCCTCAATATTGGCCATTAGCCATATTATTCATTGGTTATATAGCATAAATCAATATT
GGCTATTGGCCATTGCATACGTTGTATCTATATCATAATATGTACATTTATATTGGCTCATGTCCAATAT
GACCGCCATGTTGGCATTGATTATTGACTAGTTATTAATAGTAATCAATTACGGGGTCATTAGTTCATAG
CCCATATATGGAGTTCCGCGTTACATAACTTACGGTAAATGGCCCGCCTGGCTGACCGCCCAACGACCCC
CGCCCATTGACGTCAATAATGACGTATGTTCCCATAGTAACGCCAATAGGGACTTTCCATTGACGTCAAT
GGGTGGAGTATTTACGGTAAACTGCCCACTTGGCAGTACATCAAGTGTATCATATGCCAAGTCCGCCCCC
TATTGACGTCAATGACGGTAAATGGCCCGCCTGGCATTATGCCCAGTACATGACCTTACGGGACTTTCCT
ACTTGGCAGTACATCTACGTATTAGTCATCGCTATTACCATGGTGATGCGGTTTTGGCAGTACACCAATG
GGCGTGGATAGCGGTTTGACTCACGGGGATTTCCAAGTCTCCACCCCATTGACGTCAATGGGAGTTTGTT
TTGGCACCAAAATCAACGGGACTTTCCAAAATGTCGTAATAACCCCGCCCCGTTGACGCAAATGGGCGGT
AGGCGTGTACGGTGGGAGGTCTATATAAGCAGAGCTCGTTTAGTGAACCGTCAGATCACTAGAAGCTTTA
TTGCGGTAGTTTATCACAGTTAAATTGCTAACGCAGTCAGTGCTTCTGACACAACAGTCTCGAACTTAAG
CTGCAGAAGTTGGTCGTGAGGCACTGGGCAGGTAAGTATCAAGGTTACAAGACAGGTTTAAGGAGACCAA
TAGAAACTGGGCTTGTCGAGACAGAGAAGACTCTTGCGTTTCTGATAGGCACCTATTGGTCTTACTGACA
TCCACTTTGCCTTTCTCTCCACAGGTGTCCACTCCCAGGCCACCATGGACAGCATTGGACCCCATGCGCT
GAGGAACGCTATGTTCGCCCTTGAATCTGCTCCCAATCTCCGAGCACTGGCTGAAGTCGCCACACAGACA
GTCAGGGAGCTGACAGGCTTTGATCGGGTGATGCTGTACAAGTTTGCCCCAGATGCAACGGGTGAGATGA
TCGCAGAAGCCAGACGGGAAGGGATGCAGGCCTTCCTGGGCCACAGATTTCCGGCCTCACATACGCCTGC
TCAGGCCAGAGCACTGTACACCCGACACCTCCTGAGACTGACTGCGGACACTAGAGCAGCTGCCGTGCCA
CTCGATCCCGTGCTCAACCCACAGACCAATGCGCCTACCCCTTTGGGAGGAGCCGTACTGAGGGCCACAT
CCCCTATGCACATGCAGTATCTGCGCAACATGGGCGTTGGGAGTAGTCTGTCTGTGTCCGTTGTCGTTGG
AGGGCAACTGTGGGGCTTGATCGTCTGCCACCATCAGACACCGTATGTGCTTCCTCCTGACTTGCGTACA
ACTCTGGAGGAGCTGGGCCGCAAGCTTAGCGGCCAGGTGCAGCGGAAAGAGGCCGGGAGCTCTGCCAGCG
GTGGCAGCACCTCCCGAGACGCCGAGGCACGCCGTCTCCTAAGAATTCAGATCCGCCCCTCTCCCTCCCC
CCCCCCTAACGTTACTGGCCGAAGCCGCTTGGAATAAGGCCGGTGTGCGTTTGTCTATATGTTATTTTCC
ACCATATTGCCGTCTTTTGGCAATGTGAGGGCCCGGAAACCTGGCCCTGTCTTCTTGACGAGCATTCCTA
GGGGTCTTTCCCCTCTCGCCAAAGGAATGCAAGGTCTGTTGAATGTCGTGAAGGAAGCAGTTCCTCTGGT
AGCTTCTTGAAGACAAACAACGTCTGTAGCGACCCTTTGCAGGCAGCGGAACCCCCCACCTGGCGACAGG
TGCCTCTGCGGCCAAAAGCCACGTGTATAAGATACACCTGCAAAGGCGGCACAACCCCAGTGCCACGTTG
TGAGTTGGATAGTTGTGGAAAGAGTCAAATGGCTCTCCTCAAGCGTATTCAACAAGGGGCTGAAGGATGC
CCAGAAGGTACCCCATTGTATGGGATCTGATCTGGGGCCTCGGTACACATGCTTTACATGTGTTTAGTCG
AGGTTAAAAAAACGTCTAGGCCCCCCGAACCACGGGGACGTGGTTTTCCTTTGAAAAACACGATGATAAT
ATGGCCACAACCATGGTGAGCAAGGGCGAGGAGCTGTTCACCGGGGTGGTGCCCATCCTGGTCGAGCTGG
ACGGCGACGTAAACGGCCACAAGTTCAGCGTGTCCGGCGAGGGCGAGGGCGATGCCACCTACGGCAAGCT
GACCCTGAAGTTCATCTGCACCACCGGCAAGCTGCCCGTGCCCTGGCCCACCCTCGTGACCACCCTGACC
TACGGCGTGCAGTGCTTCAGCCGCTACCCCGACCACATGAAGCAGCACGACTTCTTCAAGTCCGCCATGC
CCGAAGGCTACGTCCAGGAGCGCACCATCTTCTTCAAGGACGACGGCAACTACAAGACCCGCGCCGAGGT
GAAGTTCGAGGGCGACACCCTGGTGAACCGCATCGAGCTGAAGGGCATCGACTTCAAGGAGGACGGCAAC
ATCCTGGGGCACAAGCTGGAGTACAACTACAACAGCCACAACGTCTATATCATGGCCGACAAGCAGAAGA
ACGGCATCAAGGTGAACTTCAAGATCCGCCACAACATCGAGGACGGCAGCGTGCAGCTCGCCGACCACTA
CCAGCAGAACACCCCCATCGGCGACGGCCCCGTGCTGCTGCCCGACAACCACTACCTGAGCACCCAGTCC
GCCCTGAGCAAAGACCCCAACGAGAAGCGCGATCACATGGTCCTGCTGGAGTTCGTGACCGCCGCCGGGA
TCACTCTCGGCATGGACGAGCTGTACAAGTAAACCGGTGCTCGAGGTACCGATGAATAGCTAAGGTCGAG
GCCGCAGGTAAGTATCAAGGTTACAAGACAGGTTTAAGGAGACCAATAGAAACTGGGCTTGTCGAGACAG
AGAAGACTCTTGCGTTTCTGATAGGCACCTATTGGTCTTACTGACATCCACTTTGCCTTTCTCTCCACAG
GTGTCGACAATCAACCTCTGGATTACAAAATTTGTGAAAGATTGACTGGTATTCTTAACTATGTTGCTCC
TTTTACGCTATGTGGATACGCTGCTTTAATGCCTTTGTATCATGCTATTGCTTCCCGTATGGCTTTCATT
TTCTCCTCCTTGTATAAATCCTGGTTGCTGTCTCTTTATGAGGAGTTGTGGCCCGTTGTCAGGCAACGTG
GCGTGGTGTGCACTGTGTTTGCTGACGCAACCCCCACTGGTTGGGGCATTGCCACCACCTGTCAGCTCCT
TTCCGGGACTTTCGCTTTCCCCCTCCCTATTGCCACGGCGGAACTCATCGCCGCCTGCCTTGCCCGCTGC
TGGACAGGGGCTCGGCTGTTGGGCACTGACAATTCCGTGGTGTTGTCGGGGAAGCTGACGTCCTTTCCAT
GGCTGCTCGCCTGTGTTGCCACCTGGATTCTGCGCGGGACGTCCTTCTGCTACGTCCCTTCGGCCCTCAA
TCCAGCGGACCTTCCTTCCCGCGGCCTGCTGCCGGCTCTGCGGCCTCTTCCGCGTCTTCGCCTTCGCCCT
CAGACGAGTCGGATCTCCCTTTGGGCCGCCTCCCCGCCTGGAATTCGAGCTCGGTACGATCAGCCTCGAC
TGTGCCTTCTAGTTGCCAGCCATCTGTTGTTTGCCCCTCCCCCGTGCCTTCCTTGACCCTGGAAGGTGCC
ACTCCCACTGTCCTTTCCTAATAAAATGAGGAAATTGCATCGCATTGTCTGAGTAGGTGTCATTCTATTC
TGGGGGGTGGGGTGGGGCAGGACAGCAAGGGGGAGGATTGGGAAGACAATAGCCCAGCTTTTGTTCCCTT
TAGTGAGGGTTAATTGCGCGCTTGGCGTAATCATGGTCATAGCTGTTTCCTGTGTGAAATTGTTATCCGC
TAATTCACTCCTCAGGTGCAGGCTGCCTATCAGAAGGTGGTGGCTGGTGTGGCCAATGCCCTGGCTCACA
AATACCACTGAGATCTTTTTCCCTCTGCCAAAAATTATGGGGACATCATGAAGCCCCTTGAGCATCTGAC
TTCTGGCTAATAAAGGAAATTTATTTTCATTGCAATAGTGTGTTGGAATTTTTTGTGTCTCTCACTCGGA
AGGACATATGGGAGGGCAAATCATTTAAAACATCAGAATGAGTATTTGGTTTAGAGTTTGGCAACATATG
CCCATATGCTGGCTGCCATGAACAAAGGTTGGCTATAAAGAGGTCATCAGTATATGAAACAGCCCCCTGC
TGTCCATTCCTTATTCCATAGAAAAGCCTTGACTTGAGGTTAGATTTTTTTTATATTTTGTTTTGTGTTA
TTTTTTTCTTTAACATCCCTAAAATTTTCCTTACATGTTTTACTAGCCAGATTTTTCCTCCTCTCCTGAC
TACTCCCAGTCATAGCTGTCCCTCTTCTCTTATGGAGATCGGCCGGCCGCCGGCGTCGACGCGCGCGGCC
GCGGCGCGCCGTTGCTGGCGTTTTTCCATAGGCTCCGCCCCCCTGACGAGCATCACAAAAATCGACGCTC
AAGTCAGAGGTGGCGAAACCCGACAGGACTATAAAGATACCAGGCGTTTCCCCCTGGAAGCTCCCTCGTG
CGCTCTCCTGTTCCGACCCTGCCGCTTACCGGATACCTGTCCGCCTTTCTCCCTTCGGGAAGCGTGGCGC
TTTCTCATAGCTCACGCTGTAGGTATCTCAGTTCGGTGTAGGTCGTTCGCTCCAAGCTGGGCTGTGTGCA
CGAACCCCCCGTTCAGCCCGACCGCTGCGCCTTATCCGGTAACTATCGTCTTGAGTCCAACCCGGTAAGA
CACGACTTATCGCCACTGGCAGCAGCCACTGGTAACAGGATTAGCAGAGCGAGGTATGTAGGCGGTGCTA
CAGAGTTCTTGAAGTGGTGGCCTAACTACGGCTACACTAGAAGAACAGTATTTGGTATCTGCGCTCTGCT
GAAGCCAGTTACCTTCGGAAAAAGAGTTGGTAGCTCTTGATCCGGCAAACAAACCACCGCTGGTAGCGGT
GGTTTTTTTGTTTGCAAGCAGCAGATTACGCGCAGAAAAAAAGGATCTCAAGAAGATCCTTTGATCTTTT
CTACGGGGTCTGACGCTCAGTGGAACGAAAACTCACGTTAAGGGATTTTGGTCATGAGATTATCAAAAAG
GATCTTCACCTAGATCCTTTTAAATTAAAAATGAAGTTTTAAATCAATCTAAAGTATATATGAGTAAACT
TGGTCTGACAGTTACCAATGCTTAATCAGTGAGGCACCTATCTCAGCGATCTGTCTATTTCGTTCATCCA
TAGTTGCCTGACTCCCCGTCGTGTAGATAACTACGATACGGGAGGGCTTACCATCTGGCCCCAGTGCTGC
AATGATACCGCGAGACCCACGCTCACCGGCTCCAGATTTATCAGCAATAAACCAGCCAGCCGGAAGGGCC
GAGCGCAGAAGTGGTCCTGCAACTTTATCCGCCTCCATCCAGTCTATTAATTGTTGCCGGGAAGCTAGAG
TAAGTAGTTCGCCAGTTAATAGTTTGCGCAACGTTGTTGCCATTGCTACAGGCATCGTGGTGTCACGCTC
GTCGTTTGGTATGGCTTCATTCAGCTCCGGTTCCCAACGATCAAGGCGAGTTACATGATCCCCCATGTTG
TGCAAAAAAGCGGTTAGCTCCTTCGGTCCTCCGATCGTTGTCAGAAGTAAGTTGGCCGCAGTGTTATCAC
TCATGGTTATGGCAGCACTGCATAATTCTCTTACTGTCATGCCATCCGTAAGATGCTTTTCTGTGACTGG
TGAGTACTCAACCAAGTCATTCTGAGAATAGTGTATGCGGCGACCGAGTTGCTCTTGCCCGGCGTCAATA
CGGGATAATACCGCGCCACATAGCAGAACTTTAAAAGTGCTCATCATTGGAAAACGTTCTTCGGGGCGAA
AACTCTCAAGGATCTTACCGCTGTTGAGATCCAGTTCGATGTAACCCACTCGTGCACCCAACTGATCTTC
AGCATCTTTTACTTTCACCAGCGTTTCTGGGTGAGCAAAAACAGGAAGGCAAAATGCCGCAAAAAAGGGA
ATAAGGGCGACACGGAAATGTTGAATACTCATACTCTTCCTTTTTCAATATTATTGAAGCATTTATCAGG
GTTATTGTCTCATGAGCGGATACATATTTGAATGTATTTAGAAAAATAAACAAATAGGGGTTCCGCGCAC
ATTTCCCCGAAAAGTGCCACCTGACGTCTAAGAAACCATTATTATCATGACATTAACCTATAAAAATAGG
CGTATCACGAGGCCCTTTCGTCTACGCGCGCGCCGGCGGCGCGCCGTCGACGGCCGGCCGCGGCCGC
Features (pLannotate 1.2.2; 16 found; start..end, strand, type, name):
    155..532     +  enhancer       CMV enhancer: human cytomegalovirus immediate early enhancer
    534..733     +  promoter       CMV promoter: human cytomegalovirus (CMV) immediate early promoter
    872..1004    +  intron         chimeric intron: chimera between introns from human β-globin and immunoglobulin heavy chain genes
   1028..1594    +  CDS            iFP1.4 (fragment): iFP1.4 is a basic (constitutively fluorescent) near ir fluorescent protein published in 2009, derived from Deinococcus radiodurans. It has low acid sensitivity. It requires the cofactor biliverdin for fluorescence.
   1666..2252    +  misc_feature   IRES2: internal ribosome entry site (IRES) of the encephalomyocarditis virus (EMCV)
   2253..2972    +  CDS            EGFP: the original enhanced GFP (Yang et al., 1996) mammalian codon-optimized
   3018..3150    +  intron         chimeric intron: chimera between introns from human β-globin and immunoglobulin heavy chain genes
   3159..3747    +  misc_feature   WPRE: woodchuck hepatitis virus posttranscriptional regulatory element
   3751..3767    +  misc_feature   MCS (fragment): pUC18/19 multiple cloning site
   3780..3891    +  polyA_signal   bGH poly(A) signal: bovine growth hormone polyadenylation signal
   3987..4005    -  promoter       T3 promoter: promoter for bacteriophage T3 RNA polymerase
   4064..4138    +  CDS            HBB (fragment): HBB_PONPY - Experimental evidence at transcript level: Swiss-Prot protein existence level 2. Involved in oxygen transport from the lung to the various peripheral tissues. From Pongo pygmaeus (Bornean orangutan).
   4209..4264    +  polyA_signal   β-globin poly(A) signal: rabbit β-globin polyadenylation signal (Gil and Proudfoot, 1987)
   4643..5231    -  rep_origin     ori: high-copy-number ColE1/pMB1/pBR322/pUC origin of replication
   5402..6262    -  CDS            AmpR: β-lactamase; bla; confers resistance to ampicillin, carbenicillin, and related antibiotics
   6263..6367    -  promoter       AmpR promoter: bla
