[The description below was written by a language model from this plasmid's Addgene catalogue record and pLannotate feature annotations shown in this document.]
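Description:
pRDAX-320 N-Tag IFP1.4[2] L10 {Esp3I(2x)} EGFP is a custom-built mammalian expression plasmid of about 6.5 kb designed as an acceptor vector for protein–protein interaction assays based on bimolecular or trimolecular fluorescence complementation (BiFC/TriFC). It is maintained in E. coli through a high-copy ColE1/pUC-type origin and selected with ampicillin via the β-lactamase gene and its native promoter.

The expression unit is driven by the human CMV immediate-early enhancer and promoter, followed by a chimeric β-globin/immunoglobulin intron that promotes efficient processing of the transcript. Downstream lies a fragment of IFP1.4, a near-infrared fluorescent protein derived from a Deinococcus radiodurans bacteriophytochrome that needs biliverdin as a cofactor. The catalogue lists the insert species as mouse, which does not match this annotated origin. The name indicates that this is the second split fragment, placed as an N-terminal tag and joined through a linker ("L10") to a pair of Esp3I sites, presumably for Type IIS insertion of a protein of interest in frame; neither the linker nor these sites are annotated in the feature table. When the resulting fusion is co-expressed with a partner carrying the complementary IFP1.4 fragment, interaction of the two proteins should reconstitute infrared fluorescence.

An EMCV IRES then drives EGFP from the same transcript, giving an independent green marker of transfection and expression level. A second chimeric intron, a WPRE and the bovine growth hormone polyadenylation signal complete the cassette. A T3 promoter and rabbit β-globin sequence with its polyadenylation signal lie further downstream in the backbone.
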