Addgene plasmid #129823: pRDAX-320 N-Tag IFP1.4[2] L10 {Esp3I(2x)} EGFP
Purpose: PPI (BiFC/TriFC) assay vector
Depositing lab: Gary Lewin. Depositing organization: Max-Delbrueck-Centrum fuer Molekulare Medizin (MDC).
Backbone
  Vector backbone: custom built
  Vector type: Mammalian Expression
Growth in bacteria
  Bacterial resistance: Ampicillin, 100 μg/mL
  Growth temperature: 37°C
  Growth strain: DH5alpha
  Copy number: High Copy
Gene/Insert
  Gene/Insert name: IFP1.4
  Species: M. musculus (mouse)
  Cloning method: Restriction Enzyme; 5′ cloning site unknown (unknown if destroyed); 3′ cloning site unknown (unknown if destroyed)
Terms and licenses: Academic/Nonprofit Terms; Industry Terms: Not Available to Industry
How to cite: pRDAX-320 N-Tag IFP1.4[2] L10 {Esp3I(2x)} EGFP was a gift from Gary Lewin (Addgene plasmid # 129823 ; http://n2t.net/addgene:129823 ; RRID:Addgene_129823)
